>Addgene plasmid #176698 | pLIB-RSP10 | addgene full sequence | sequence record 346860 | Addgene NGS Result
TGTACAAAAAAACAGTCATAACAAGCCATGAAAACCGCCACTGCGCCGTTACCACCGCTGCGTTCGGTCA
AGGTTCTGGACCAGTTGCGTGAGCGCATACGCTACTTGCATTACAGTTTACGAACCGAACAGGCTTATGT
CAACTGGGTTTGTGCCTTCATCCGTTTCCACGGTGTGCGTCACCCGGCAACCTTGGGCAGCAGCGAAGTC
GAGGCATTTCTGTCCTGGCTGGCGAACGAGCGCAAGGTTTCGGTCTCCACGCATCGTCAGGCATTGGCGG
CCTTGCTGTTCTTCTACGGCAAGGTGCTGTGCACGGATCTGCCCTTGCTTCAGGAGATCGGTAGACCTCG
GCCGTCGCGGCGCTTGCCGGTGGTGCTGACCCCGGATGAAGTGGTTCGCATCCTCGGTTTTCTGGAAGGC
GAGCATCGTTTGTTCGCCCAGGACTCTAGCTATAGTTCTAGTGGTTGGCTACAGCTTTGTTTGTACTATC
AACAGGTTGAACTGCTGATCAACAGATCCTCTACGCGGCCGCGGTACCATAACTTCGTATAGCATACATT
ATACGAAGTTATCTGGTTTTACTAGTATCGATTCGCGACCTACTCCGGAATATTAATAGATCATGGAGAT
AATTAAAATGATAACCATCTCGCAAATAAATAAGTATTTTACTGTTTTCGTAACAGTTTTGTAATAAAAA
AACCTATAAATATTCCGGATTATTCATACCGTCCCACCATCGGGCGCGGATCCATGGCCGATGACGAGCT
CCCCCCGCAACCGGTTTGGGAGGGTCCACTCGATGAAGACGGTAAACCACATGGACTCGGCAAAATGGAG
TATCCTCCACCCCCTATGGGCGAGGATGATGAGGAAGAGAAGCCCGGTGACAAATTCGAGGGAACGATGG
AGCATGGAGTTAGAACGGGAAAAGGCACTTATACGTGGGGAGTGTCCGGCGCTGTATATACGGGAGACTA
TGTGAATGGCAAAAAACATGGCAAAGGAAAAATGGTTTACCCTGACAAAGGTGTCTACGAGGGCGATTGG
GTCGAGGATGTAATGCAAGGTCAAGGTACATACACTTATCCCAATGGAGATATATACCAAGGTGCTTTTT
GGGCCGGTAAGAGGCACGGAAAAGGTATGTACCACTATAAAGGACCCTGTTGTCAGTTGGTAGGTGATTG
GGCTGACGGCGGTTTTACTTATGGTCGTTGGGTGTATGCCGACGGTTCCATGTTTATGGGAAAATTTGGA
GGAGCTGCCGCCGACAGCAAACCAACTGCGGGAAGCTACTTTTATTCCAGTTCCTCGCTGGTGCAAGAGG
GACACTTTGCGAAGGACGGCAGTTGGGTGGGCCATCGCGACCCTGCAGTGGGCAAGGAATTTTCTGTCGC
GTAAAAGCTTGTCGAGAAGTACTAGAGGATCATAATCAGCCATACCACATTTGTAGAGGTTTTACTTGCT
TTAAAAAACCTCCCACACCTCCCCCTGAACCTGAAACATAAAATGAATGCAATTGTTGTTGTTAACTTGT
TTATTGCAGCTTATAATGGTTACAAATAAAGCAATAGCATCACAAATTTCACAAATAAAGCATTTTTTTC
ACTGCATTCTAGTTGTGGTTTGTCCAAACTCATCAATGTATCTTATCATGTCTGGATCTGATCACTGCTT
GAGCCTAGAAGATCCGGCTGCTAACAAAGCCCGAAAGGAAGCTGAGTTGGCTGCTGCCACCGCTGAGCAA
TAACTATCATAACCCCTAGGAGATCCGAACCAGATAAGTGAAATCTAGTTCCAAACTATTTTGTCATTTT
TAATTTTCGTATTAGCTTACGACGCTACACCCAGTTCCCATCTATTTTGTCACTCTTCCCTAAATAATCC
TTAAAAACTCCATTTCCACCCCTCCCAGTTCCCAACTATTTTGTCCGCCCACAGCGGGGCATTTTTCTTC
CTGTTATGTTTTTAATCAAACATCCTGCCAACTCCATGTGACAAACCGTCATCTTCGGCTACTTTTTCTC
TGTCACAGAATGAAAATTTTTCTGTCATCTCTTCGTTATTAATGTTTGTAATTGACTGAATATCAACGCT
TATTTGCAGCCTGAATGGCGAATGGG
[124 nt withheld, positions 2127-2250]
C
[91 nt withheld, positions 2252-2342]
A
[49 nt withheld, positions 2344-2392]
CCTTTGACGTTGGAGTCCACGTTCTT
[37 nt withheld, positions 2419-2455]
ACCCTATCTCGGTCTATTCTTTTGATTTATAAGGGATTTTGCCGATTTCGGCCTATTGGTTAAAAAATGA
GCTGATTTAACAAAAATTTAACGCGAATTTTAACAAAATATTAACGCTTACAATTTAGGTGGCACTTTTC
GGGGAAATGTGCGCGGAACCCCTATTTGTTTATTTTTCTAAATACATTCAAATATGTATCCGCTCATGAG
ACAATAACCCTGATAAATGCTTCAATAATATTGAAAAAGGAAGAGTATGAGTATTCAACATTTCCGTGTC
GCCCTTATTCCCTTTTTTGCGGCATTTTGCCTTCCTGTTTTTGCTCACCCAGAAACGCTGGTGAAAGTAA
AAGATGCTGAAGATCAGTTGGGTGCACGAGTGGGTTACATCGAACTGGATCTCAACAGCGGTAAGATCCT
TGAGAGTTTTCGCCCCGAAGAACGTTTTCCAATGATGAGCACTTTTAAAGTTCTGCTATGTGGCGCGGTA
TTATCCCGTATTGACGCCGGGCAAGAGCAACTCGGTCGCCGCATACACTATTCTCAGAATGACTTGGTTG
AGTACTCACCAGTCACAGAAAAGCATCTTACGGATGGCATGACAGTAAGAGAATTATGCAGTGCTGCCAT
AACCATGAGTGATAACACTGCGGCCAACTTACTTCTGACAACGATCGGAGGACCGAAGGAGCTAACCGCT
TTTTTGCACAACATGGGGGATCATGTAACTCGCCTTGATCGTTGGGAACCGGAGCTGAATGAAGCCATAC
CAAACGACGAGCGTGACACCACGATGCCTGTAGCAATGGCAACAACGTTGCGCAAACTATTAACTGGCGA
ACTACTTACTCTAGCTTCCCGGCAACAATTAATAGACTGGATGGAGGCGGATAAAGTTGCAGGACCACTT
CTGCGCTCGGCCCTTCCGGCTGGCTGGTTTATTGCTGATAAATCTGGAGCCGGTGAGCGTGGGTCTCGCG
GTATCATTGCAGCACTGGGGCCAGATGGTAAGCCCTCCCGTATCGTAGTTATCTACACGACGGGGAGTCA
GGCAACTATGGATGAACGAAATAGACAGATCGCTGAGATAGGTGCCTCACTGATTAAGCATTGGTAACTG
TCAGACCAAGTTTACTCATATATACTTTAGATTGATTTAAAACTTCATTTTTAATTTAAAAGGATCTAGG
TGAAGATCCTTTTTGATAATCTCATGACCAAAATCCCTTAACGTGAGTTTTCGTTCCACTGAGCGTCAGA
CCCCGTAGAAAAGATCAAAGGATCTTCTTGAGATCCTTTTTTTCTGCGCGTAATCTGCTGCTTGCAAACA
AAAAAACCACCGCTACCAGCGGTGGTTTGTTTGCCGGATCAAGAGCTACCAACTCTTTTTCCGAAGGTAA
CTGGCTTCAGCAGAGCGCAGATACCAAATACTATTCTTCTAGTGTAGCCGTAGTTAGGCCACCACTTCAA
GAACTCTGTAGCACCGCCTACATACCTCGCTCTGCTAATCCTGTTACCAGTGGCTGCTGCCAGTGGCGAT
AAGTCGTGTCTTACCGGGTTGGACTCAAGACGATAGTTACCGGATAAGGCGCAGCGGTCGGGCTGAACGG
GGGGTTCGTGCACACAGCCCAGCTTGGAGCGAACGACCTACACCGAACTGAGATACCTACAGCGTGAGCT
ATGAGAAAGCGCCACGCTTCCCGAAGGGAGAAAGGCGGACAGGTATCCGGTAAGCGGCAGGGTCGGAACA
GGAGAGCGCACGAGGGAGCTTCCAGGGGGAAACGCCTGGTATCTTTATAGTCCTGTCGGGTTTCGCCACC
TCTGACTTGAGCGTCGATTTTTGTGATGCTCGTCAGGGGGGCGGAGCCTATGGAAAAACGCCAGCAACGC
GGCCTTTTTACGGTTCCTGGCCTTTTGCTGGCCTTTTGCTCACATGTTCTTTCCTGCGTTATCCCCTGAT
TCTGTGGATAACCGTATTACCGCCTTTGAGTGAGCTGATACCGCTCGCCGCAGCCGAACGACCGAGCGCA
GCGAGTCAGTGAGCGAGGAAGCGGAAGAGCGCCTGATGCGGTATTTTCTCCTTACGCATCTGTGCGGTAT
TTCACACCGCATAGACCAGCCGCGTAACCTGGCAAAATCGGTTACGGTTGAGTAATAAATGGATGCCCTG
CGTAAGCGGGTGTGGGCGGACAATAAAGTCTTAAACTGAACAAAATAGATCTAAACTATGACAATAAAGT
CTTAAACTAGACAGAATAGTTGTAAACTGAAATCAGTCCAGTTATGCTGTGAAAAAGCATACTGGACTTT
TGTTATGGCTAAAGCAAACTCTTCATTTTCTGAAGTGCAAATTGCCCGTCGTATTAAAGAGGGGCGTGGC
CAAGGGCATGGTAAAGACTATATTCGCGGCGTTGTGACAATTTACCGAACAACTCCGCGGCCGGGAAGCC
GATCTCGGCTTGAACGAATTGTTAGGTGGCGGTACTTGGGTCGATATCAAAGTGCATCACTTCTTCCCGT
ATGCCCAACTTTGTATAGAGAGCCACTGCGGGATCGTCACCGTAATCTGCTTGCACGTAGATCACATAAG
CACCAAGCGCGTTGGCCTCATGCTTGAGGAGATTGATGAGCGCGGTGGCAATGCCCTGCCTCCGGTGCTC
GCCGGAGACTGCGAGATCATAGATATAGATCTCACTACGCGGCTGCTCAAACTTGGGCAGAACGTAAGCC
GCGAGAGCGCCAACAACCGCTTCTTGGTCGAAGGCAGCAAGCGCGATGAATGTCTTACTACGGAGCAAGT
TCCCGAGGTAATCGGAGTCCGGCTGATGTTGGGAGTAGGTGGCTACGTCTCCGAACTCACGACCGAAAAG
ATCAAGAGCAGCCCGCATGGATTTGACTTGGTCAGGGCCGAGCCTACATGTGCGAATGATGCCCATACTT
GAGCCACCTAACTTTGTTTTAGGGCGACTGCCCTGCTGCGTAACATCGTTGCTGCTGCGTAACATCGTTG
CTGCTCCATAACATCAAACATCGACCCACGGCGTAACGCGCTTGCTGCTTGGATGCCCGAGGCATAGAC
Features (pLannotate 1.2.2; 17 found; start..end, strand, type, name):
    115..143     -  promoter       Pc promoter: intI1 (promoter lies within the coding sequence); class 1 integron promoter
    121..483     -  CDS            YPR2_ECOLX (fragment): Protein predicted: Swiss-Prot protein existence level 4. From Escherichia coli.
    483..510     -  rep_origin     R6K γ ori (fragment): γ replication origin from E. coli plasmid R6K; requires the R6K initiator protein pi for replication
    539..572     +  protein_bind   loxP: Cre-mediated recombination occurs in the 8-bp core sequence (GCATACAT). Cre recombinase
    620..711     +  promoter       polyhedrin promoter: polh from Autographa californica; promoter for the baculovirus polyhedrin gene
   1428..1511    +  CDS            large T antigen (fragment): large T antigen from SV40 (simian virus 40)
   1534..1668    +  polyA_signal   SV40 poly(A) signal: SV40 polyadenylation signal
   1697..1746    +  CDS            SET1 (fragment): solubility-enhancement tag derived from T7 phage gene 10B
   1778..1943    -  mobile_element Tn7L: mini-Tn7 element (left end of the Tn7 transposon) Tn7
   2106..2122    +  CDS            lacZα (fragment): LacZα fragment of β-galactosidase; lacZ fragment
   2127..2581    +  rep_origin     f1 ori (sequence partly withheld): f1 bacteriophage origin of replication; arrow indicates direction of (+) strand synthesis
   2607..2711    +  promoter       AmpR promoter: bla
   2712..3572    +  CDS            AmpR: β-lactamase; bla; confers resistance to ampicillin, carbenicillin, and related antibiotics
   3743..4331    +  rep_origin     ori: high-copy-number ColE1/pMB1/pBR322/pUC origin of replication
   4517..4568    -  misc_feature   bom (fragment): basis of mobility region from pBR322
   4636..4860    -  mobile_element Tn7R: mini-Tn7 element (right end of the Tn7 transposon) Tn7
   4927..5460    -  CDS            GmR: gentamycin acetyltransferase; aacC1; confers resistance to gentamycin
