[The description below was written by a language model from this plasmid's Addgene catalogue record and pLannotate feature annotations shown in this document.]
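Description:
pLIB-RSP10 is an insect-cell expression plasmid built on the pLIB backbone, a baculovirus transfer vector of the type used to generate recombinant bacmids by Tn7 transposition. It is maintained in E. coli at high copy through a ColE1/pUC-type origin and selected with ampicillin via the bla gene; an f1 origin is also present. The annotated sequence (about 5.5 kb) shows Tn7L and Tn7R ends that bracket the transposable segment. This segment contains the expression cassette and a gentamicin acetyltransferase marker, so the cassette and gentamicin resistance can move together into a bacmid carrying a Tn7 attachment site. Several short annotated fragments (R6K γ ori, lacZα, bom, SET1, large T antigen) appear to be backbone remnants or partial matches, not functional elements.

The payload is the Chlamydomonas reinhardtii radial spoke protein RSP10, recorded as unmutated and inserted by Gibson cloning. The feature table does not annotate the coding sequence itself, but the unannotated gap between the polyhedrin promoter and the SV40 polyadenylation signal is where it would sit. The polyhedrin promoter from Autographa californica drives strong, very late expression in baculovirus-infected insect cells, and the SV40 signal provides transcript 3′ processing. A loxP site lies just upstream of the promoter, a feature that in this vector family permits Cre-mediated fusion with other plasmids to assemble multigene constructs. No affinity or fluorescent tag is listed in the record. The stated purpose is production of recombinant RSP10 in insect cells, and the associated work concerns the structure of the ciliary radial spoke head and its role in regulating ciliary beating.
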