Addgene plasmid #176698: pLIB-RSP10
Purpose: Expression of Chlamydomonas reinhardtii RSP10recombinant protein in insect cells
Depositing lab: Ron Vale. Depositing organization: University of California, San Francisco (UCSF). Publication: Structure of the radial spoke head and insights into its role in mechanoregulation of ciliary beating. Grossman-Haham I, Coudray N, Yu Z, Wang F, Zhang N, Bhabha G, Vale RD. Nat Struct Mol Biol. 2021 Jan;28(1):20-28. doi: 10.1038/s41594-020-00519-9. Epub 2020 Dec 14. PubMed 33318704.
Backbone
  Vector backbone: pLIB
  Backbone size w/o insert (bp): 4886
  Vector type: Insect Expression
Growth in bacteria
  Bacterial resistance: Ampicillin, 100 μg/mL
  Growth temperature: 37°C
  Growth strain: Mach1
  Copy number: High Copy
Gene/Insert
  Gene/Insert name: RSP10
  Species: Chlamydomonas reinhardtii
  Mutation: None
  Promoter: polyhedrin
  Cloning method: Gibson Cloning
  Sequencing primers: 5′ CGTAACAGTTTTGTAATAAAAAAACCTATAAATATTCCGG; 3′ GCAAGTAAAACCTCTACAAATGTGGTATGG
Terms and licenses: Academic/Nonprofit Terms; Industry Terms: Not Available to Industry
How to cite: pLIB-RSP10 was a gift from Ron Vale (Addgene plasmid # 176698 ; http://n2t.net/addgene:176698 ; RRID:Addgene_176698)
